>Addgene plasmid #84660 | pQCXIP-Laforin Myc 2KA (K87A, K320A) | addgene partial sequence | sequence record 166848 | LNCX 5'-AGCTCGTTTAGTGAACCGTCAGATC-3'
GCGCCGCCGCCGCCCGCCATGCGCTTCCGCTTTGGGGTGGTGGTGCCACCCGCCGTGGCCGGCGCCCGGC
CGGAGCTGCTGGTGGTGGGGTCGCGGCCCGA
