>Addgene plasmid #84660 | pQCXIP-Laforin Myc 2KA (K87A, K320A) | addgene partial sequence | sequence record 166849 | Laforin-F 5'-ACAATGAAAACAACTTGGTGGAT-3'
CTGGATTGAGGCCACTGGACACACCAATGAAATGAAGCACACAACAGACTTCTATTTTAATATTGCAGGC
CACCAAGCCATGCATTATTCAAGAATTCTACCAAATATCTGGCTGGGTAGCTGCCCTCGTCAGGTGGAAC
ATGTAACCATCAAACTGAAGCATGAATTGGGGATTACAGCTGTAATGAATTTCCAGACTGAATGGGATAT
TGTACAGAATTCCTCAGGCTGTAACCGCTACCCAGAGCCCATGACTCCAGACACTATGATTAAACTATAT
AGGGAAGAAGGCTTGGCCTACATCTGGATGCCAACACCAGATATGAGCACCGAAGGCCGAGTACAGATGC
TGCCCCAGGCGGTGTGCCTGCTGCATGCGCTGCTGGAGAAGGGACACATCGTGTACGTGCACTGCAACGC
TGGGGTGGGCCGCTCCACCGCGGCTGTCTGCGGCTGGCTCCAGTATGTGATGGGCTGGAATCTGAGGAAG
GTGCAGTATTTCCTCATGGCCAAGAGGCCGGCTGTCTACATTGACGAAGAGGCCTTGGCCCGGGCACAAG
AAGATTTTTTCCAGGCATTTGGGAAGGTTCGTTCTTCTGTGTGTAGCCTGTACTCGAGTCTAGAGGGCCC
GCGGTTCGAACAAAAACTCATCTCAGAAGAGGATCTGAATATGCATACCGGTCATCATCACCATCACCAT
TGAGTTTAAACCCGCTGATCAGCCTCGACTGTGCCTTCTAGTTGCCAGCCATCTGTTGTTTGCCCCTCCC
CCGTGCCTT
