[The description below was written by a language model from this plasmid's Addgene catalogue record.]
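Description:
pQCXIP-Laforin Myc 2KA (K87A, K320A) is a retroviral and mammalian expression plasmid built on the pQCXIP backbone, with a recorded total size of about 7.2 kb. It is maintained in bacteria under ampicillin selection as a low-copy plasmid. It is grown in a recombination-reduced strain, a common choice for vectors carrying repeated LTR sequences. No feature table accompanies the record, so the origin of replication, packaging signal and any mammalian selection cassette are not itemised. By general knowledge, pQCXIP is a bicistronic retroviral backbone that links the inserted gene to a puromycin resistance marker through an IRES. That arrangement cannot be confirmed for this construct from the fields given.

The insert is human laforin, the product of EPM2A, a phosphatase whose gene is implicated in Lafora disease. It carries a Myc epitope tag at its C terminus for detection or immunoprecipitation. The coding sequence was cloned into a BamHI site that is retained at both ends. As the name indicates, two lysines are replaced by alanine (K87A and K320A), giving the "2KA" double mutant. The record does not explain the functional rationale for these substitutions. The catalogue lists the 5' LTR as the promoter.

The stated purpose is expression in mammalian cells, either by direct transfection or by preparing retrovirus for transduction. The associated work concerns S-nitrosylation of laforin and how it inhibits the protein's phosphatase activity. This mutant was therefore presumably used alongside wild-type laforin in studies of its regulation.
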