Addgene plasmid #84660: pQCXIP-Laforin Myc 2KA (K87A, K320A)
Purpose: mammalian expression and/or retrovirus preparation
Depositing lab: Ayano Satoh. Depositing organization: Okayama University. Publication: S-nitrosylation of laforin inhibits its phosphatase activity and is implicated in Lafora disease. Toyota R, Honjo Y, Imajo R, Satoh A. Sciencematters 10.19185/matters.201606000014.
Backbone
  Vector backbone: pQCXIP
  Total vector size (bp): 7200
  Vector type: Mammalian Expression, Retroviral
Growth in bacteria
  Bacterial resistance: Ampicillin, 100 μg/mL
  Growth temperature: 37°C
  Growth strain: NEB Stable
  Copy number: Low Copy
Gene/Insert
  Gene/Insert name: Laforin
  Species: H. sapiens (human)
  Entrez Gene: EPM2A (a.k.a. EPM2, MELF)
  Promoter: 5'LTR
  Tag / fusion protein: Myc (C terminal on insert)
  Cloning method: Restriction Enzyme; 5′ cloning site BamHI (not destroyed); 3′ cloning site BamHI (not destroyed)
  Sequencing primers: 5′ CGCCATCCACGCTGTTTTGAC
Terms and licenses: Academic/Nonprofit Terms; Industry Terms: Not Available to Industry
How to cite: pQCXIP-Laforin Myc 2KA (K87A, K320A) was a gift from Ayano Satoh (Addgene plasmid # 84660 ; http://n2t.net/addgene:84660 ; RRID:Addgene_84660)
